>Addgene plasmid #43262 | II-AGGT | depositor partial sequence | sequence record 58527 | II-AGGT sequence 426 bps
CGTCTCGCTTAACCCCAGAGCAGGTCGTGGCAATCGCCTCCAACATTGGCGGGAAACAGGCACTCGAGAC
TGTCCAGCGCCTGCTTCCCGTGCTGTGCCAAGCGCACGGACTCACCCCAGAGCAGGTCGTGGCAATCGCG
AGCAATAACGGCGGAAAACAGGCTTTGGAAACGGTGCAGAGGCTCCTTCCAGTGCTGTGCCAAGCGCACG
GCCTCACCCCAGAGCAGGTCGTGGCAATCGCGAGCAATAACGGCGGAAAACAGGCTTTGGAAACGGTGCA
GAGGCTCCTTCCAGTGCTGTGCCAAGCGCACGGATTAACCCCAGAGCAGGTCGTGGCCATTGCCTCGAAT
GGAGGGGGCAAACAGGCGTTGGAAACCGTACAACGATTGCTGCCGGTGCTGTGCCAAGCGCACGGGCTCA
GAGACG
