>Addgene plasmid #43262 | II-AGGT | addgene partial sequence | sequence record 60600 | M13-F20 5'-TGTAAAACGACGGCCAGT-3'
CCTCTAGATGCATGCTCGAGCGGCCGCCAGTGTGATGGATATCTGCAGAATTCGCCCTTAGTATCTTTCC
TGTGCCCACGTCTCTGAGCCCGTGCGCTTGGCACAGCACCGGCAGCAATCGTTGTACGGTTTCCAACGCC
TGTTTGCCCCCTCCATTCGAGGCAATGGCCACGACCTGCTCTGGGGTTAATCCGTGCGCTTGGCACAGCA
CTGGAAGGAGCCTCTGCACCGTTTCCAAAGCCTGTTTTCCGCCGTTATTGCTCGCGATTGCCACGACCTG
CTCTGGGGTGAGGCCGTGCGCTTGGCACAGCACTGGAAGGAGCCTCTGCACCGTTTCCAAAGCCTGTTTT
CCGCCGTTATTGCTCGCGATTGCCACGACCTGCTCTGGGGTGAGTCCGTGCGCTTGGCACAGCACGGGAA
GCAGGCGCTGGACAGTCTCGAGTGCCTGTTTCCCGCCAATGTTGGAGGCGATTGCCACGACCTGCTCTGG
GGTTAAGCGAGACGCGCTAGGACGGCATCTATATAAGGGCGAATTCCAGCACACTGGCGGCCGTTACTAG
TGGATCCGAGCTCGGTACCAAGCTTGGCGTAATCATGGTCATAGCTGTTTCCTGTGTGAAATTGTTATCC
GCTCACAATTCCACACAACATACGAGCCGGAAGCATAAAGTGTAAAGCCTGGGGTGCCTAATGAGTGAGC
TAACTCACATTAATTGCGTTGCGCTCACTGCCCGCTTTCCAGTCGGGAAACCTGTCGTGCCAGCTGCATT
AATGAATCGGCCAACGCGCGGGGAGAGGCGGTTTGCGTATTGGGCGCTCTTCCGCTTCCTCGCTCACTGA
CTCGCTGCGCTCGGTCGTTCGGCTGCGGCGAGCGGTATCA
