[The description below was written by a language model from this plasmid's Addgene catalogue record.]
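Description:
II-AGGT is a bacterial cloning plasmid built on the commercial pCRII-TOPO backbone (about 4 kb without insert), into which a 426 bp synthetic fragment was introduced by TOPO cloning. It is a high-copy plasmid maintained in E. coli and carries both ampicillin and kanamycin resistance, as is standard for this backbone, so either or both antibiotics can be used for selection. The insert sits in the TOPO cloning site between the T7 and M13-reverse primer sites, which are the recorded primers for sequence verification. No eukaryotic promoter, tag, reporter or expression cassette is recorded, which fits its classification as a storage and cloning vector rather than an expression construct.

The record describes the insert only by name and as synthetic, and does not spell out its composition. The plasmid was deposited in connection with a TALEN genome-editing system developed for generating human stem cell-based disease models. In that context, the name plausibly denotes a pre-assembled block of TAL effector repeat modules recognising the four-nucleotide sequence A-G-G-T, with "II" indicating its position in an ordered assembly scheme. An insert of roughly 426 bp is compatible with four repeat units of about 34 amino acids each, but this reading is an inference from the name, size and associated publication rather than something stated in the fields. On that reading, the plasmid would be one member of a library of multimer building blocks that are excised or amplified and joined in order to build custom TALE DNA-binding arrays, which are then transferred into a nuclease expression backbone. No feature table was provided, so the exact boundaries and flanking assembly sites of the insert cannot be described.
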