Addgene plasmid #43262: II-AGGT
Depositing lab: Chad Cowan & Kiran Musunuru. Depositing organization: Harvard University. Publication: A TALEN Genome-Editing System for Generating Human Stem Cell-Based Disease Models. Ding Q, Lee YK, Schaefer EA, Peters DT, Veres A, Kim K, Kuperwasser N, Motola DL, Meissner TB, Hendriks WT, Trevisan M, Gupta RM, Moisan A, Banks E, Friesen M, Schinzel RT, Xia F, Tang A, Xia Y, Figueroa E, Wann A, Ahfeldt T, Daheron L, Zhang F, Rubin LL, Peng LF, Chung RT, Musunuru K, Cowan CA. Cell Stem Cell. 2012 Dec 12. pii: S1934-5909(12)00645-5. doi: 10.1016/j.stem.2012.11.011. PubMed 23246482.
Backbone
  Vector backbone: pCRII-TOPO
  Backbone manufacturer: Invitrogen
  Backbone size w/o insert (bp): 3973
  Vector type: Bacterial Cloning
Growth in bacteria
  Bacterial resistance: Ampicillin and Kanamycin, 100 & 50 μg/mL
  Growth temperature: 37°C
  Growth strain: Top10
  Copy number: High Copy
Gene/Insert
  Gene/Insert name: II-AGGT
  Species: Synthetic
  Insert size (bp): 426
  Cloning method: TOPO Cloning
  Sequencing primers: 5′ T7; 3′ M13-rev
Terms and licenses: Academic/Nonprofit Terms; Industry Terms: Not Available to Industry
How to cite: II-AGGT was a gift from Chad Cowan & Kiran Musunuru (Addgene plasmid # 43262 ; http://n2t.net/addgene:43262 ; RRID:Addgene_43262)
